>Addgene plasmid #195750 | pH2B-miRFP718nano | addgene full sequence | sequence record 384898 | Addgene NGS Result
TGATTCTGTGGATAACCGTATTACCGCCATGCATTAGTTATTAATAGTAATCAATTACGGGGTCATTAGT
TCATAGCCCATATATGGAGTTCCGCGTTACATAACTTACGGTAAATGGCCCGCCTGGCTGACCGCCCAAC
GACCCCCGCCCATTGACGTCAATAATGACGTATGTTCCCATAGTAACGCCAATAGGGACTTTCCATTGAC
GTCAATGGGTGGAGTATTTACGGTAAACTGCCCACTTGGCAGTACATCAAGTGTATCATATGCCAAGTAC
GCCCCCTATTGACGTCAATGACGGTAAATGGCCCGCCTGGCATTATGCCCAGTACATGACCTTATGGGAC
TTTCCTACTTGGCAGTACATCTACGTATTAGTCATCGCTATTACCATGGTGATGCGGTTTTGGCAGTACA
TCAATGGGCGTGGATAGCGGTTTGACTCACGGGGATTTCCAAGTCTCCACCCCATTGACGTCAATGGGAG
TTTGTTTTGGCACCAAAATCAACGGGACTTTCCAAAATGTCGTAACAACTCCGCCCCATTGACGCAAATG
GGCGGTAGGCGTGTACGGTGGGAGGTCTATATAAGCAGAGCTGGTTTAGTGAACCGTCAGATCCGCTAGC
GCTACCGGACTCAGATCTCGAGCTCAAGCTTCGAATTCTGCAGTCGACGGTACCGCCACCATGCCAGAGC
CAGCGAAGTCTGCTCCCGCCCCGAAAAAGGGCTCCAAGAAGGCGGTGACTAAGGCGCAGAAGAAAGGCGG
CAAGAAGCGCAAGCGCAGCCGCAAGGAGAGCTATTCCATCTATGTGTACAAGGTTCTGAAGCAGGTCCAC
CCTGACACCGGCATTTCGTCCAAGGCCATGGGCATCATGAATTCGTTTGTGAACGACATTTTCGAGCGCA
TCGCAGGTGAGGCTTCCCGCCTGGCGCATTACAACAAGCGCTCGACCATCACCTCCAGGGAGATCCAGAC
GGCCGTGCGCCTGCTGCTGCCTGGGGAGTTGGCCAAGCACGCCGTGTCCGAGGGTACTAAGGCCATCACC
AAGTACACCAGCGCTAAGGATCCACCGGTAATGGCAAACCTGGACAAGATGCTGAACACCATCGTGACCG
AGGTGCGCCAGTTCCTGCAAGTGGACAGACTCTGCGTGTTCAAGTTCGAGGAAGATTACTCCGGCAACAT
CATCTACGAAGCCGTGGACGACGGATGGTTGAGCATCCTGAAGACCCACGTGCGGGACTGCTACTTCATG
GAAACCAGAGGCGAGGAATACCTGCACGGCAGATACCAGGCCATCGCCGACATCCACCAGGCCAATCTGG
CGGAGAGCTATAGAGACTTCCTGACCCAGTACCAGGTGCGGGCCATTGTGGCTGTCCCCATCCTGAAGGG
CAAGAAGCTGTGGGGCTTGTTCAGCGCCCACCAACTGGCCGCCCCTCGGAGCTGGCAGGCCTGGGAAATC
GAGTTCCTGAAACAGCAAGCCGTGGTGATGGGCATCGCCATCCAGCAGAGCTAGCTGAATTCTGCAGATA
TCCAGCACAGTGGCGGCCGCGACTCTAGATCATAATCAGCCATACCACATTTGTAGAGGTTTTACTTGCT
TTAAAAAACCTCCCACACCTCCCCCTGAACCTGAAACATAAAATGAATGCAATTGTTGTTGTTAACTTGT
TTATTGCAGCTTATAATGGTTACAAATAAAGCAATAGCATCACAAATTTCACAAATAAAGCATTTTTTTC
ACTGCATTCTAGTTGTGGTTTGTCCAAACTCATCAATGTATCTTAAGGCGTAAATTGTAAGCGTTAATAT
TTTGTTAAAATTCGCGTTAAATTTTTGTTAAATCAGCTCATTTTTTAACCAATAGGCCGAAATCGGCAAA
ATCCCTTATAAATCAAAAGAATAGACCGAGATAGGGT
[37 nt withheld, positions 1928-1964]
AAAGAACGTGGACTCCAACGTCAAAGG
[49 nt withheld, positions 1992-2040]
T
[91 nt withheld, positions 2042-2132]
G
[124 nt withheld, positions 2134-2257]
CAGGTGGCACTTTTCGGGGAAATGTGCGCGGAACCCCTATTTGTTTATTTTTCTAAATACATTCAAATAT
GTATCCGCTCATGAGACAATAACCCTGATAAATGCTTCAATAATATTGAAAAAGGAAGAGTCCTGAGGCG
GAAAGAACCAGCTGTGGAATGTGTGTCAGTTAGGGTGTGGAAAGTCCCCAGGCTCCCCAGCAGGCAGAAG
TATGCAAAGCATGCATCTCAATTAGTCAGCAACCAGGTGTGGAAAGTCCCCAGGCTCCCCAGCAGGCAGA
AGTATGCAAAGCATGCATCTCAATTAGTCAGCAACCATAGTCCCGCCCCTAACTCCGCCCATCCCGCCCC
TAACTCCGCCCAGTTCCGCCCATTCTCCGCCCCATGGCTGACTAATTTTTTTTATTTATGCAGAGGCCGA
GGCCGCCTCGGCCTCTGAGCTATTCCAGAAGTAGTGAGGAGGCTTTTTTGGAGGCCTAGGCTTTTGCAAA
GATCGATCAAGAGACAGGATGAGGATCGTTTCGCATGATTGAACAAGATGGATTGCACGCAGGTTCTCCG
GCCGCTTGGGTGGAGAGGCTATTCGGCTATGACTGGGCACAACAGACAATCGGCTGCTCTGATGCCGCCG
TGTTCCGGCTGTCAGCGCAGGGGCGCCCGGTTCTTTTTGTCAAGACCGACCTGTCCGGTGCCCTGAATGA
ACTGCAAGACGAGGCAGCGCGGCTATCGTGGCTGGCCACGACGGGCGTTCCTTGCGCAGCTGTGCTCGAC
GTTGTCACTGAAGCGGGAAGGGACTGGCTGCTATTGGGCGAAGTGCCGGGGCAGGATCTCCTGTCATCTC
ACCTTGCTCCTGCCGAGAAAGTATCCATCATGGCTGATGCAATGCGGCGGCTGCATACGCTTGATCCGGC
TACCTGCCCATTCGACCACCAAGCGAAACATCGCATCGAGCGAGCACGTACTCGGATGGAAGCCGGTCTT
GTCGATCAGGATGATCTGGACGAAGAGCATCAGGGGCTCGCGCCAGCCGAACTGTTCGCCAGGCTCAAGG
CGAGCATGCCCGACGGCGAGGATCTCGTCGTGACCCATGGCGATGCCTGCTTGCCGAATATCATGGTGGA
AAATGGCCGCTTTTCTGGATTCATCGACTGTGGCCGGCTGGGTGTGGCGGACCGCTATCAGGACATAGCG
TTGGCTACCCGTGATATTGCTGAAGAGCTTGGCGGCGAATGGGCTGACCGCTTCCTCGTGCTTTACGGTA
TCGCCGCTCCCGATTCGCAGCGCATCGCCTTCTATCGCCTTCTTGACGAGTTCTTCTGAGCGGGACTCTG
GGGTTCGAAATGACCGACCAAGCGACGCCCAACCTGCCATCACGAGATTTCGATTCCACCGCCGCCTTCT
ATGAAAGGTTGGGCTTCGGAATCGTTTTCCGGGACGCCGGCTGGATGATCCTCCAGCGCGGGGATCTCAT
GCTGGAGTTCTTCGCCCACCCTAGGGGGAGGCTAACTGAAACACGGAAGGAGACAATACCGGAAGGAACC
CGCGCTATGACGGCAATAAAAAGACAGAATAAAACGCACGGTGTTGGGTCGTTTGTTCATAAACGCGGGG
TTCGGTCCCAGGGCTGGCACTCTGTCGATACCCCACCGAGACCCCATTGGGGCCAATACGCCCGCGTTTC
TTCCTTTTCCCCACCCCACCCCCCAAGTTCGGGTGAAGGCCCAGGGCTCGCAGCCAACGTCGGGGCGGCA
GGCCCTGCCATAGCCTCAGGTTACTCATATATACTTTAGATTGATTTAAAACTTCATTTTTAATTTAAAA
GGATCTAGGTGAAGATCCTTTTTGATAATCTCATGACCAAAATCCCTTAACGTGAGTTTTCGTTCCACTG
AGCGTCAGACCCCGTAGAAAAGATCAAAGGATCTTCTTGAGATCCTTTTTTTCTGCGCGTAATCTGCTGC
TTGCAAACAAAAAAACCACCGCTACCAGCGGTGGTTTGTTTGCCGGATCAAGAGCTACCAACTCTTTTTC
CGAAGGTAACTGGCTTCAGCAGAGCGCAGATACCAAATACTGTTCTTCTAGTGTAGCCGTAGTTAGGCCA
CCACTTCAAGAACTCTGTAGCACCGCCTACATACCTCGCTCTGCTAATCCTGTTACCAGTGGCTGCTGCC
AGTGGCGATAAGTCGTGTCTTACCGGGTTGGACTCAAGACGATAGTTACCGGATAAGGCGCAGCGGTCGG
GCTGAACGGGGGGTTCGTGCACACAGCCCAGCTTGGAGCGAACGACCTACACCGAACTGAGATACCTACA
GCGTGAGCTATGAGAAAGCGCCACGCTTCCCGAAGGGAGAAAGGCGGACAGGTATCCGGTAAGCGGCAGG
GTCGGAACAGGAGAGCGCACGAGGGAGCTTCCAGGGGGAAACGCCTGGTATCTTTATAGTCCTGTCGGGT
TTCGCCACCTCTGACTTGAGCGTCGATTTTTGTGATGCTCGTCAGGGGGGCGGAGCCTATGGAAAAACGC
CAGCAACGCGGCCTTTTTACGGTTCCTGGCCTTTTGCTGGCCTTTTGCTCACATGTTCTTTCCTGCGTTA
TCCCC
Features (pLannotate 1.2.2; 16 found; start..end, strand, type, name):
      1..27      +  rep_origin     RSF ori (fragment): Plasmids containing the RSF 1030 origin of replication can be propagated in E. coli cells that contain additional plasmids with compatible origins.
     95..398     +  enhancer       CMV enhancer: human cytomegalovirus immediate early enhancer
    399..602     +  promoter       CMV promoter: human cytomegalovirus (CMV) immediate early promoter
    625..686     +  misc_feature   MCS (fragment): multiple cloning site
    691..1068    +  CDS            H2B: human histone H2B; HIST1H2BJ
   1081..1521    +  CDS            miRFP670nano: miRFP670nano is a basic (constitutively fluorescent) near ir fluorescent protein published in 2019, derived from Nostoc punctiforme. It has very low acid sensitivity. It requires the cofactor biliverdin for fluorescence.
   1568..1651    +  CDS            large T antigen (fragment): large T antigen from SV40 (simian virus 40)
   1674..1795    +  polyA_signal   SV40 poly(A) signal: SV40 polyadenylation signal
   1829..2257    -  rep_origin     f1 ori (sequence partly withheld): f1 bacteriophage origin of replication; arrow indicates direction of (+) strand synthesis
   2284..2388    +  promoter       AmpR promoter: bla
   2390..2747    +  promoter       SV40 promoter: SV40 enhancer and early promoter
   2782..3576    +  CDS            NeoR/KanR: aminoglycoside phosphotransferase from Tn5; aph(3')-II (or nptII); confers resistance to neomycin, kanamycin, and G418 (Geneticin®)
   3597..3749    +  CDS            ble (fragment): BLE_KLEPN - Experimental evidence at protein level: Swiss-Prot protein existence level 1. Binding protein with a strong affinity to the bleomycin family of antibiotics. Binds to CL990; an antimitotic-antibiotic compound. From Klebsiella pneumoniae.
   3808..3855    +  polyA_signal   HSV TK poly(A) signal: herpes simplex virus thymidine kinase polyadenylation signal (Cole and Stacy, 1985)
   3946..3962    -  polyA_signal   bGH poly(A) signal (fragment): bovine growth hormone polyadenylation signal
   4184..4772    +  rep_origin     ori: high-copy-number ColE1/pMB1/pBR322/pUC origin of replication
