[The description below was written by a language model from this plasmid's Addgene catalogue record and pLannotate feature annotations shown in this document.]
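Description:
pH2B-miRFP718nano is a mammalian expression plasmid built on the Clontech pN1 backbone, designed to label chromatin with a near-infrared fluorescent protein. It is a 4,852-nt high-copy plasmid that replicates in E. coli from a ColE1/pUC-type origin and also carries an f1 origin. A single NeoR/KanR (Tn5 aminoglycoside phosphotransferase) gene serves both hosts. The bacterial AmpR (bla) promoter drives it for kanamycin selection in bacteria, and the SV40 enhancer/early promoter with an HSV TK polyadenylation signal drives it for G418 selection of stably transfected mammalian cells.

The payload is an 831-bp fusion cloned between KpnI and NotI sites, expressed from the human CMV immediate early enhancer and promoter and terminated by the SV40 poly(A) signal. It consists of human histone H2B (annotated as HIST1H2BJ) joined through a short linker to miRFP718nano at its C terminus. The automated annotation labels the fluorescent protein coding region as miRFP670nano. This most likely reflects sequence similarity to a related protein in the annotation database, since the catalogue entry identifies the insert as miRFP718nano. The annotation for that related protein describes a small protein derived from Nostoc punctiforme that needs biliverdin as a cofactor for fluorescence. Several short fragment annotations (RSF ori, large T antigen, ble, bGH poly(A)) appear to be backbone remnants or partial matches rather than functional elements.

Because H2B is incorporated into nucleosomes, the fusion marks nuclei and chromatin. The plasmid is therefore suited to near-infrared imaging of nuclei in transfected mammalian cells, and the associated publication concerns deep-tissue imaging with this red-shifted protein.
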