Addgene plasmid #195750: pH2B-miRFP718nano
Purpose: Histone 2B labelled with near-infrared fluorescent protein miRFP718nano
Depositing lab: Vladislav Verkhusha. Depositing organization: University of Helsinki. Publication: Deep-tissue SWIR imaging using rationally designed small red-shifted near-infrared fluorescent protein. Oliinyk OS, Ma C, Pletnev S, Baloban M, Toboada C, Sheng H, Yao J, Verkhusha VV. Nat Methods. 2022 Dec 1. doi: 10.1038/s41592-022-01683-0. PubMed 36456785.
Backbone
  Vector backbone: pN1
  Backbone manufacturer: Clontech
  Vector type: Mammalian Expression
  Selectable markers: Neomycin (select with G418)
Growth in bacteria
  Bacterial resistance: Kanamycin, 50 μg/mL
  Growth temperature: 37°C
  Growth strain: DH5alpha
  Copy number: High Copy
Gene/Insert
  Gene/Insert name: H2B-miRFP718nano
  Species: H. sapiens (human), Synthetic
  Insert size (bp): 831
  Promoter: CMV
  Tag / fusion protein: miRFP718nano (C terminal on insert)
  Cloning method: Restriction Enzyme; 5′ cloning site KpnI (not destroyed); 3′ cloning site NotI (not destroyed)
  Sequencing primers: 5′ CMV Forward; 3′ SV40pA-R
Terms and licenses: Academic/Nonprofit Terms; Industry Terms: Not Available to Industry
How to cite: pH2B-miRFP718nano was a gift from Vladislav Verkhusha (Addgene plasmid # 195750 ; http://n2t.net/addgene:195750 ; RRID:Addgene_195750)
